Addgene plasmid #99546: YIp211-P30-His-POL30-3'
Purpose: Yeast integrative vector for expression of His-tagged POL30 (PCNA); URA3 marker
Depositing lab: Helle Ulrich. Depositing organization: Cancer Research UK. Publication: Detection of PCNA modifications in Saccharomyces cerevisiae. Davies AA, Ulrich HD. Methods Mol Biol. 2012;920:543-67. doi: 10.1007/978-1-61779-998-3_36. PubMed 22941627.
Backbone
  Vector backbone: YIplac211
  Backbone manufacturer: Gietz & Sugino (1988) Gene 74:527-34
  Backbone size w/o insert (bp): 3797
  Vector type: Yeast Expression
  Selectable markers: URA3
Growth in bacteria
  Bacterial resistance: Ampicillin, 100 μg/mL
  Growth temperature: 37°C
  Growth strain: DH5alpha
  Copy number: High Copy
Gene/Insert
  Gene/Insert name: POL30 (alt name: PCNA)
  Species: S. cerevisiae (budding yeast)
  Insert size (bp): 1569
  Entrez Gene: POL30 (a.k.a. YBR088C)
  Promoter: POL30
  Tag / fusion protein: 6xHis (N terminal on insert)
  Cloning method: Restriction Enzyme; 5′ cloning site EcoRI (unknown if destroyed); 3′ cloning site SphI (unknown if destroyed)
  Sequencing primers: 5′ M13fwd; 3′ M13rev
Terms and licenses: Academic/Nonprofit Terms; Industry Terms: Not Available to Industry
Depositor comments: The ORF is followed by 1129 bp of the POL30 3' region; digest with StuI for integration into URA3 or with PmlI for integration upstream of endogenous POL30 (for exchange of alleles by 5FOA selection.) Please see secondary publication PMID: 19107412 for more information about this plasmid.
How to cite: YIp211-P30-His-POL30-3' was a gift from Helle Ulrich (Addgene plasmid # 99546 ; http://n2t.net/addgene:99546 ; RRID:Addgene_99546)
