[The description below was written by a language model from this plasmid's Addgene catalogue record and pLannotate feature annotations shown in this document.]
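Description:
YIp211-P30-His-POL30-3' is a yeast integrative expression vector built on the YIplac211 backbone. It carries no yeast origin of replication or centromere, so it can only be maintained in Saccharomyces cerevisiae after recombination into the genome. In E. coli it propagates as a high-copy plasmid through a ColE1/pUC-type origin with ampicillin resistance (bla). Remnants of the lacZα cloning region, including the lac promoter and operator, flank the insert. Selection in yeast relies on the URA3 marker, expressed from its own promoter, which complements uracil auxotrophy and can be counterselected with 5-fluoroorotic acid.

The payload is the S. cerevisiae POL30 gene encoding PCNA, the sliding clamp that acts as a processivity factor for DNA polymerase delta and takes part in DNA repair. It is cloned between EcoRI and SphI, driven by its native POL30 promoter, and fused to an N-terminal 6xHis tag. The open reading frame is followed by roughly 1.1 kb of POL30 3' genomic sequence. This flanking DNA explains the annotated fragments of the neighbouring genes, NHP6B upstream and RFC5 on the opposite strand downstream. The catalogue gives the insert as 1569 bp, whereas the 6,253 nt sequenced record less the stated backbone size implies a larger insert, probably because the listed figure omits part of the 3' region.

According to the depositor, linearising with StuI targets integration to the URA3 locus. Cutting with PmlI directs integration upstream of endogenous POL30, allowing allele exchange by subsequent 5-FOA selection for loss of the marker. The His-tagged PCNA expressed at native levels supports affinity pull-down, and the associated publication concerns detecting PCNA modifications in yeast.
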