Features (pLannotate 1.2.2; 16 found; start..end, strand, type, name):
     32..130     +  CDS            NHP6B (fragment): NHP6B_YEAST - Also known as NHPB. Experimental evidence at protein level: Swiss-Prot protein existence level 1. DNA-binding protein that induces severe bending of DNA. Required for DNA-binding by the FACT complex, a general chromatin factor that acts to reorganize nucleosomes. The FACT complex is involved in multiple processes that require DNA as a template such as mRNA elongation, DNA replication and DNA repair. Also augments the fidelity of transcription by RNA polymerase III independently of any role in the FACT complex. Required for transcriptional initiation fidelity of some but not all t
    576..593     +  CDS            6xHis: 6xHis affinity tag
    606..1379    +  CDS            POL30: PCNA_YEAST - Experimental evidence at protein level: Swiss-Prot protein existence level 1. This protein is an auxiliary protein of DNA polymerase delta and is involved in the control of eukaryotic DNA replication by increasing the polymerase's processibility during elongation of the leading strand. Involved in DNA repair. From Saccharomyces cerevisiae (strain ATCC 204508 / S288c) (Baker's yeast).
   1552..2520    -  CDS            RFC5 (fragment): RFC5_YEAST - Experimental evidence at protein level: Swiss-Prot protein existence level 1. Component of ATP-dependent clamp loader (RFC and RFC-like) complexes for DNA clamps, such as the POL30/PCNA homotrimer and the checkpoint clamp DDC1:MEC3:RAD17 complex. During a clamp loading circle, the RFC:clamp complex binds to DNA and the recognition of the double-stranded/single-stranded junction stimulates ATP hydrolysis by RFC. The complex presumably provides bipartite ATP sites in which one subunit supplies a catalytic site for hydrolysis of ATP bound to the neighboring subunit. Dissociation of R
   2572..2588    -  protein_bind   lac operator: The lac repressor binds to the lac operator to inhibit transcription in E. coli. This inhibition can be relieved by adding lactose or isopropyl-β-D-thiogalactopyranoside (IPTG). lac repressor encoded by lacI
   2596..2626    -  promoter       lac promoter: promoter for the E. coli lac operon
   2641..2662    -  protein_bind   CAP binding site: CAP binding activates transcription in the presence of cAMP. E. coli catabolite activator protein
   2675..2767    -  CDS            lacI (fragment): lac repressor; lacI; The lac repressor binds to the lac operator to inhibit transcription in E. coli. This inhibition can be relieved by adding lactose or isopropyl-β-D-thiogalactopyranoside (IPTG).
   2950..3538    -  rep_origin     ori: high-copy-number ColE1/pMB1/pBR322/pUC origin of replication
   3709..4569    -  CDS            AmpR: β-lactamase; bla; confers resistance to ampicillin, carbenicillin, and related antibiotics
   4570..4674    -  promoter       AmpR promoter: bla
   4767..4982    +  promoter       URA3 promoter: S. cerevisiae URA3
   4983..5786    +  CDS            URA3: orotidine-5'-phosphate decarboxylase, required for uracil biosynthesis; S. cerevisiae URA3; yeast auxotrophic marker, counterselectable with 5-fluoroorotic acid (5-FOA)
   5875..5910    +  CDS            rop (fragment): Rop protein, which maintains plasmids at low copy number; rop
   6012..6111    +  misc_feature   bom (fragment): basis of mobility region from pBR322
   6117..21      -  CDS            lacZα (fragment) (across the origin): LacZα fragment of β-galactosidase; lacZ fragment
>Addgene plasmid #99546 | YIp211-P30-His-POL30-3' | addgene full sequence | sequence record 191860 | Addgene NGS Result
GTAAAACGACGGCCAGTGAATTCGCCCTTATTCCTTAACTGCTGAAGAAAAGCAACCCTATGAATCTAAG
GCTCAAGCAGACAAGAAGAGATACGAATCTGAAAAGGAATTGTACAATGCTACACGTGCTTGATCTAACA
ACTCAATGTTCTCTACCTCCCATACAACGTACTTTTGAAACTTCAGAAAGAAGTTGAGTAGGTTGCATTA
TGTGTTATTATTATTACTATTATCATTATTTTACTTATATATCCTTCTTTTCTTTTATGTATTCTCTTCC
TTTTTCGCACAACTTATGCTGATTCTTCAATATCTAATTATTTAGCATTTTTCTTCTCCATCCGACGCAC
CAAAACGCGAAACGCGTAACTTTTTTTTTGGATTTCAACTGATAGTTTTCGTACTTTGCTTCCTCTGGTA
CATAAAATTATATATAAGAAACACTTTTGCTTTAGCCTTCCTTTCTTTCCACTTGCACCTTTCACTTTCG
CCGTCCTTTTTCACTCACAGCAACAAGCAGCAAGCACTAAGTACGCAGTCAAAAGAGAGAAAAAGGATCC
AATATGAGAGGATCTCACCATCACCATCACCATGGCCCGGGAAAAATGTTAGAAGCAAAATTTGAAGAAG
CATCCCTTTTCAAGAGAATAATTGATGGTTTCAAAGATTGTGTCCAGTTGGTCAATTTCCAATGTAAAGA
AGATGGTATCATTGCACAAGCTGTCGATGACTCAAGAGTTCTATTGGTCTCCTTGGAAATAGGTGTCGAA
GCCTTCCAAGAATATAGATGTGACCATCCTGTTACGTTAGGTATGGATCTAACCTCACTAAGTAAAATCC
TACGTTGTGGTAACAACACCGATACATTAACACTAATTGCTGACAACACACCGGATTCCATCATCTTATT
ATTTGAGGATACCAAGAAAGACCGTATAGCCGAATACTCTCTGAAATTGATGGATATCGATGCTGATTTC
TTAAAGATTGAAGAATTACAGTACGACTCCACCCTGTCATTGCCATCTTCCGAATTCTCTAAAATTGTTC
GTGACTTGTCCCAATTGAGTGATTCTATTAATATCATGATCACCAAAGAAACAATAAAGTTTGTAGCTGA
CGGTGATATCGGATCAGGTTCAGTCATAATAAAACCATTCGTGGATATGGAACATCCTGAAACAAGCATC
AAACTTGAAATGGATCAACCTGTCGACTTGACGTTCGGAGCTAAATATTTATTGGACATCATTAAGGGCT
CCTCCCTTTCTGATAGAGTTGGTATCAGGCTCTCCAGCGAAGCTCCTGCTTTATTCCAATTTGATTTGAA
GAGTGGGTTCCTACAGTTTTTCTTGGCTCCTAAATTTAATGACGAAGAATAACTGCAGATGTAAATTATC
TATATAGTTGTATACTAAAAATAATAAACAAAAAAAAAACAGTAAAGTTTGTTTTAAATGAAAATAAATA
ACAAAGAAAATAAAGACTAAGATGCGTTAAATATCAGCTTTTTGTGTGACTTATACAGTATTTATGACAT
ATCTTACATTAATCTAGACAGCACATAACTTTTGCTATGAACCCTTCCAAATGGAATATTGCTTTGTTTC
CAAGTGATAATCTTTCGTCAAAAACACTTGAGTATTCAATTATGGACGATTTATTCGTGGTATTCAGGGT
TTCCACATCCAACAAAGAAAACGTTAGTTCCTTTAAGATGATATTGGCAGGTATACAATGAGCTAGTAAA
TCGTATAGGACAGCTCTGCATTCGATTAAAGAATTGACAGATCTCTCTTTAACGATTTTCCTCGTTAATT
TATGGATCACTATAATCCAATCTGGTTTTATTATAGGGCTACTGCTTTTCAATGCTAATTCGTTGTTCAG
TGCCATAGATTCAAGCATTAATAGGGAGACTCGCAAGTTTCCATTCGATGCCTGAGCAATTCTTTTTAAA
ATATCCTTTGTTTCTAGTTGTATTCTTTCATTTGTCACCACATCAGACAAGATAGTTGAAATTTCGCTAT
CGCTTGGTGCAGGACAACGAATCAACAGACAACGGGATTTGATAGGAGCAATTATAGGCGACATCGAATC
GCAGACCATTATCAACCTAATGTTTTTGGAGTATTTTTCCATGGTACGTCTTAAAGCAGCTTGAGCATCT
TTTGTTAACGAGTTCGCCTCGTTGATAATAACACACTTATATCTATGGGCAAGTCCATCCTTAGAATCTT
GAAAGTCCACTTGTTCCATTTGAGCCACTTCTTTCAATAGTTCTTGGATGACAATTCTATCATTGTTACC
CATATCACTTGGCGTGATCTCTAAATGGTATGGCGAGCTGACCACATTCAGTTCTAGTTTTCTGTTCGAA
GCAGTGACAAATTGTCTGACATCAATTTTCAATCTATAGACTCCAGGTCCAAATATGGACTCCAATAATG
CCATACAACGCGTTTTCTTACCTGTACCATTTGGTCCATACAGTAAAAGATGAGGTAAATCACGAGGCTG
CAGGCATGCAAGCTTGGCGTAATCATGGTCATAGCTGTTTCCTGTGTGAAATTGTTATCCGCTCACAATT
CCACACAACATACGAGCCGGAAGCATAAAGTGTAAAGCCTGGGGTGCCTAATGAGTGAGCTAACTCACAT
TAATTGCGTTGCGCTCACTGCCCGCTTTCCAGTCGGGAAACCTGTCGTGCCAGCTGCATTAATGAATCGG
CCAACGCGCGGGGAGAGGCGGTTTGCGTATTGGGCGCTCTTCCGCTTCCTCGCTCACTGACTCGCTGCGC
TCGGTCGTTCGGCTGCGGCGAGCGGTATCAGCTCACTCAAAGGCGGTAATACGGTTATCCACAGAATCAG
GGGATAACGCAGGAAAGAACATGTGAGCAAAAGGCCAGCAAAAGGCCAGGAACCGTAAAAAGGCCGCGTT
GCTGGCGTTTTTCCATAGGCTCCGCCCCCCTGACGAGCATCACAAAAATCGACGCTCAAGTCAGAGGTGG
CGAAACCCGACAGGACTATAAAGATACCAGGCGTTTCCCCCTGGAAGCTCCCTCGTGCGCTCTCCTGTTC
CGACCCTGCCGCTTACCGGATACCTGTCCGCCTTTCTCCCTTCGGGAAGCGTGGCGCTTTCTCATAGCTC
ACGCTGTAGGTATCTCAGTTCGGTGTAGGTCGTTCGCTCCAAGCTGGGCTGTGTGCACGAACCCCCCGTT
CAGCCCGACCGCTGCGCCTTATCCGGTAACTATCGTCTTGAGTCCAACCCGGTAAGACACGACTTATCGC
CACTGGCAGCAGCCACTGGTAACAGGATTAGCAGAGCGAGGTATGTAGGCGGTGCTACAGAGTTCTTGAA
GTGGTGGCCTAACTACGGCTACACTAGAAGAACAGTATTTGGTATCTGCGCTCTGCTGAAGCCAGTTACC
TTCGGAAAAAGAGTTGGTAGCTCTTGATCCGGCAAACAAACCACCGCTGGTAGCGGTGGTTTTTTTGTTT
GCAAGCAGCAGATTACGCGCAGAAAAAAAGGATCTCAAGAAGATCCTTTGATCTTTTCTACGGGGTCTGA
CGCTCAGTGGAACGAAAACTCACGTTAAGGGATTTTGGTCATGAGATTATCAAAAAGGATCTTCACCTAG
ATCCTTTTAAATTAAAAATGAAGTTTTAAATCAATCTAAAGTATATATGAGTAAACTTGGTCTGACAGTT
ACCAATGCTTAATCAGTGAGGCACCTATCTCAGCGATCTGTCTATTTCGTTCATCCATAGTTGCCTGACT
CCCCGTCGTGTAGATAACTACGATACGGGAGGGCTTACCATCTGGCCCCAGTGCTGCAATGATACCGCGA
GACCCACGCTCACCGGCTCCAGATTTATCAGCAATAAACCAGCCAGCCGGAAGGGCCGAGCGCAGAAGTG
GTCCTGCAACTTTATCCGCCTCCATCCAGTCTATTAATTGTTGCCGGGAAGCTAGAGTAAGTAGTTCGCC
AGTTAATAGTTTGCGCAACGTTGTTGCCATTGCTACAGGCATCGTGGTGTCACGCTCGTCGTTTGGTATG
GCTTCATTCAGCTCCGGTTCCCAACGATCAAGGCGAGTTACATGATCCCCCATGTTGTGCAAAAAAGCGG
TTAGCTCCTTCGGTCCTCCGATCGTTGTCAGAAGTAAGTTGGCCGCAGTGTTATCACTCATGGTTATGGC
AGCACTGCATAATTCTCTTACTGTCATGCCATCCGTAAGATGCTTTTCTGTGACTGGTGAGTACTCAACC
AAGTCATTCTGAGAATAGTGTATGCGGCGACCGAGTTGCTCTTGCCCGGCGTCAATACGGGATAATACCG
CGCCACATAGCAGAACTTTAAAAGTGCTCATCATTGGAAAACGTTCTTCGGGGCGAAAACTCTCAAGGAT
CTTACCGCTGTTGAGATCCAGTTCGATGTAACCCACTCGTGCACCCAACTGATCTTCAGCATCTTTTACT
TTCACCAGCGTTTCTGGGTGAGCAAAAACAGGAAGGCAAAATGCCGCAAAAAAGGGAATAAGGGCGACAC
GGAAATGTTGAATACTCATACTCTTCCTTTTTCAATATTATTGAAGCATTTATCAGGGTTATTGTCTCAT
GAGCGGATACATATTTGAATGTATTTAGAAAAATAAACAAATAGGGGTTCCGCGCACATTTCCCCGAAAA
GTGCCACCTGACGTCTAAGAAACCATTATTATCATGACATTAACCTATAAAAATAGGCGTATCACGAGGC
CAGCTTTTCAATTCATCATTTTTTTTTTATTCTTTTTTTTGATTTCGGTTTCCTTGAAATTTTTTTGATT
CGGTAATCTCCGAACAGAAGGAAGAACGAAGGAAGGAGCACAGACTTAGATTGGTATATATACGCATATG
TAGTGTTGAAGAAACATGAAATTGCCCAGTATTCTTAACCCAACTGCACAGAACAAAAACATGCAGGAAA
CGAAGATAAATCATGTCGAAAGCTACATATAAGGAACGTGCTGCTACTCATCCTAGTCCTGTTGCTGCCA
AGCTATTTAATATCATGCACGAAAAGCAAACAAACTTGTGTGCTTCATTGGATGTTCGTACCACCAAGGA
ATTACTGGAGTTAGTTGAAGCATTAGGTCCCAAAATTTGTTTACTAAAAACACATGTGGATATCTTGACT
GATTTTTCCATGGAGGGCACAGTTAAGCCGCTAAAGGCATTATCCGCCAAGTACAATTTTTTACTCTTCG
AAGACAGAAAATTTGCTGACATTGGTAATACAGTCAAATTGCAGTACTCTGCGGGTGTATACAGAATAGC
AGAATGGGCAGACATTACGAATGCACACGGTGTGGTGGGCCCAGGTATTGTTAGCGGTTTGAAGCAGGCG
GCAGAAGAAGTAACAAAGGAACCTAGAGGCCTTTTGATGTTAGCAGAATTGTCATGCAAGGGCTCCCTAT
CTACTGGAGAATATACTAAGGGTACTGTTGACATTGCGAAGAGCGACAAAGATTTTGTTATCGGCTTTAT
TGCTCAAAGAGACATGGGTGGAAGAGATGAAGGTTACGATTGGTTGATTATGACACCCGGTGTGGGTTTA
GATGACAAGGGAGACGCATTGGGTCAACAGTATAGAACCGTGGATGATGTGGTCTCTACAGGATCTGACA
TTATTATTGTTGGAAGAGGACTATTTGCAAAGGGAAGGGATGCTAAGGTAGAGGGTGAACGTTACAGAAA
AGCAGGCTGGGAAGCATATTTGAGAAGATGCGGCCAGCAAAACTAAAAAACTGTATTATAAGTAAATGCA
TGTATACTAAACTCACAAATTAGAGCTTCAATTTAATTATATCAGTTATTACCCGCCCTTTCGTCTCGCG
CGTTTCGGTGATGACGGTGAAAACCTCTGACACATGCAGCTCCCGGAGACGGTCACAGCTTGTCTGTAAG
CGGATGCCGGGAGCAGACAAGCCCGTCAGGGCGCGTCAGCGGGTGTTGGCGGGTGTCGGGGCTGGCTTAA
CTATGCGGCATCAGAGCAGATTGTACTGAGAGTGCACCATATGCGGTGTGAAATACCGCACAGATGCGTA
AGGAGAAAATACCGCATCAGGCGCCATTCGCCATTCAGGCTGCGCAACTGTTGGGAAGGGCGATCGGTGC
GGGCCTCTTCGCTATTACGCCAGCTGGCGAAAGGGGGATGTGCTGCAAGGCGATTAAGTTGGGTAACGCC
AGGGTTTTCCCAGTCACGACGTT
